>Addgene plasmid #118321 | GFP-Rap2b | addgene full sequence | sequence record 232214 | Addgene NGS Result
GCAACGCGGCCTTTTTACGGTTCCTGGCCTTTTGCTGGCCTTTTGCTCACATGTTCTTTCCTGCGTTATC
CCCTGATTCTGTGGATAACCGTATTACCGCCATGCATTAGTTATTAATAGTAATCAATTACGGGGTCATT
AGTTCATAGCCCATATATGGAGTTCCGCGTTACATAACTTACGGTAAATGGCCCGCCTGGCTGACCGCCC
AACGACCCCCGCCCATTGACGTCAATAATGACGTATGTTCCCATAGTAACGCCAATAGGGACTTTCCATT
GACGTCAATGGGTGGAGTATTTACGGTAAACTGCCCACTTGGCAGTACATCAAGTGTATCATATGCCAAG
TACGCCCCCTATTGACGTCAATGACGGTAAATGGCCCGCCTGGCATTATGCCCAGTACATGACCTTATGG
GACTTTCCTACTTGGCAGTACATCTACGTATTAGTCATCGCTATTACCATGGTGATGCGGTTTTGGCAGT
ACATCAATGGGCGTGGATAGCGGTTTGACTCACGGGGATTTCCAAGTCTCCACCCCATTGACGTCAATGG
GAGTTTGTTTTGGCACCAAAATCAACGGGACTTTCCAAAATGTCGTAACAACTCCGCCCCATTGACGCAA
ATGGGCGGTAGGCGTGTACGGTGGGAGGTCTATATAAGCAGAGCTGGTTTAGTGAACCGTCAGATCCGCT
AGCGCTACCGGTCGCCACCATGGTGAGCAAGGGCGAGGAGCTGTTCACCGGGGTGGTGCCCATCCTGGTC
GAGCTGGACGGCGACGTAAACGGCCACAAGTTCAGCGTGTCCGGCGAGGGCGAGGGCGATGCCACCTACG
GCAAGCTGACCCTGAAGTTCATCTGCACCACCGGCAAGCTGCCCGTGCCCTGGCCCACCCTCGTGACCAC
CCTGACCTACGGCGTGCAGTGCTTCAGCCGCTACCCCGACCACATGAAGCAGCACGACTTCTTCAAGTCC
GCCATGCCCGAAGGCTACGTCCAGGAGCGCACCATCTTCTTCAAGGACGACGGCAACTACAAGACCCGCG
CCGAGGTGAAGTTCGAGGGCGACACCCTGGTGAACCGCATCGAGCTGAAGGGCATCGACTTCAAGGAGGA
CGGCAACATCCTGGGGCACAAGCTGGAGTACAACTACAACAGCCACAACGTCTATATCATGGCCGACAAG
CAGAAGAACGGCATCAAGGTGAACTTCAAGATCCGCCACAACATCGAGGACGGCAGCGTGCAGCTCGCCG
ACCACTACCAGCAGAACACCCCCATCGGCGACGGCCCCGTGCTGCTGCCCGACAACCACTACCTGAGCAC
CCAGTCCGCCCTGAGCAAAGACCCCAACGAGAAGCGCGATCACATGGTCCTGCTGGAGTTCGTGACCGCC
GCCGGGATCACTCTCGGCATGGACGAGCTGTACAAGTCCGGACTCAGATCTCGAGCTCAAGCTTCGAATT
CTATGAGAGAGTACAAAGTGGTGGTGCTGGGCTCGGGCGGCGTGGGCAAGTCCGCGCTCACCGTGCAGTT
CGTGACGGGCTCCTTCATCGAGAAGTACGACCCGACCATCGAAGACTTTTACCGCAAGGAGATTGAGGTG
GACTCGTCGCCGTCGGTGCTGGAGATCCTGGATACGGCGGGCACCGAGCAGTTCGCGTCCATGCGGGACC
TGTACATCAAGAACGGCCAGGGCTTCATCCTGGTCTACAGCCTCGTCAACCAGCAGAGCTTCCAGGACAT
CAAGCCCATGCGGGACCAGATCATCCGCGTGAAGCGGTACGAGCGCGTGCCCATGATCCTGGTGGGCAAC
AAGGTGGACCTGGAGGGTGAGCGCGAGGTCTCGTACGGGGAGGGCAAGGCCCTGGCTGAGGAGTGGAGCT
GCCCCTTCATGGAGACGTCGGCCAAAAACAAAGCCTCGGTAGACGAGCTATTTGCCGAGATCGTGCGGCA
GATGAACTACGCGGCGCAGCCCAACGGCGATGAGGGCTGCTGCTCGGCCTGCGTGATCCTCTGACTCGAG
TCTAGATAACTGATCATAATCAGCCATACCACATTTGTAGAGGTTTTACTTGCTTTAAAAAACCTCCCAC
ACCTCCCCCTGAACCTGAAACATAAAATGAATGCAATTGTTGTTGTTAACTTGTTTATTGCAGCTTATAA
TGGTTACAAATAAAGCAATAGCATCACAAATTTCACAAATAAAGCATTTTTTTCACTGCATTCTAGTTGT
GGTTTGTCCAAACTCATCAATGTATCTTAACGCGTAAATTGTAAGCGTTAATATTTTGTTAAAATTCGCG
TTAAATTTTTGTTAAATCAGCTCATTTTTTAACCAATAGGCCGAAATCGGCAAAATCCCTTATAAATCAA
AAGAATAGACCGAGATAGGGT
[37 nt withheld, positions 2402-2438]
AAAGAACGTGGACTCCAACGTCAAAGG
[49 nt withheld, positions 2466-2514]
T
[91 nt withheld, positions 2516-2606]
G
[124 nt withheld, positions 2608-2731]
CAGGTGGCACTTTTCGGGGAAATGTGCGCGGAACCCCTATTTGTTTATTTTTCTAAATACATTCAAATAT
GTATCCGCTCATGAGACAATAACCCTGATAAATGCTTCAATAATATTGAAAAAGGAAGAGTCCTGAGGCG
GAAAGAACCAGCTGTGGAATGTGTGTCAGTTAGGGTGTGGAAAGTCCCCAGGCTCCCCAGCAGGCAGAAG
TATGCAAAGCATGCATCTCAATTAGTCAGCAACCAGGTGTGGAAAGTCCCCAGGCTCCCCAGCAGGCAGA
AGTATGCAAAGCATGCATCTCAATTAGTCAGCAACCATAGTCCCGCCCCTAACTCCGCCCATCCCGCCCC
TAACTCCGCCCAGTTCCGCCCATTCTCCGCCCCATGGCTGACTAATTTTTTTTATTTATGCAGAGGCCGA
GGCCGCCTCGGCCTCTGAGCTATTCCAGAAGTAGTGAGGAGGCTTTTTTGGAGGCCTAGGCTTTTGCAAA
GATCGATCAAGAGACAGGATGAGGATCGTTTCGCATGATTGAACAAGATGGATTGCACGCAGGTTCTCCG
GCCGCTTGGGTGGAGAGGCTATTCGGCTATGACTGGGCACAACAGACAATCGGCTGCTCTGATGCCGCCG
TGTTCCGGCTGTCAGCGCAGGGGCGCCCGGTTCTTTTTGTCAAGACCGACCTGTCCGGTGCCCTGAATGA
ACTGCAAGACGAGGCAGCGCGGCTATCGTGGCTGGCCACGACGGGCGTTCCTTGCGCAGCTGTGCTCGAC
GTTGTCACTGAAGCGGGAAGGGACTGGCTGCTATTGGGCGAAGTGCCGGGGCAGGATCTCCTGTCATCTC
ACCTTGCTCCTGCCGAGAAAGTATCCATCATGGCTGATGCAATGCGGCGGCTGCATACGCTTGATCCGGC
TACCTGCCCATTCGACCACCAAGCGAAACATCGCATCGAGCGAGCACGTACTCGGATGGAAGCCGGTCTT
GTCGATCAGGATGATCTGGACGAAGAGCATCAGGGGCTCGCGCCAGCCGAACTGTTCGCCAGGCTCAAGG
CGAGCATGCCCGACGGCGAGGATCTCGTCGTGACCCATGGCGATGCCTGCTTGCCGAATATCATGGTGGA
AAATGGCCGCTTTTCTGGATTCATCGACTGTGGCCGGCTGGGTGTGGCGGACCGCTATCAGGACATAGCG
TTGGCTACCCGTGATATTGCTGAAGAGCTTGGCGGCGAATGGGCTGACCGCTTCCTCGTGCTTTACGGTA
TCGCCGCTCCCGATTCGCAGCGCATCGCCTTCTATCGCCTTCTTGACGAGTTCTTCTGAGCGGGACTCTG
GGGTTCGAAATGACCGACCAAGCGACGCCCAACCTGCCATCACGAGATTTCGATTCCACCGCCGCCTTCT
ATGAAAGGTTGGGCTTCGGAATCGTTTTCCGGGACGCCGGCTGGATGATCCTCCAGCGCGGGGATCTCAT
GCTGGAGTTCTTCGCCCACCCTAGGGGGAGGCTAACTGAAACACGGAAGGAGACAATACCGGAAGGAACC
CGCGCTATGACGGCAATAAAAAGACAGAATAAAACGCACGGTGTTGGGTCGTTTGTTCATAAACGCGGGG
TTCGGTCCCAGGGCTGGCACTCTGTCGATACCCCACCGAGACCCCATTGGGGCCAATACGCCCGCGTTTC
TTCCTTTTCCCCACCCCACCCCCCAAGTTCGGGTGAAGGCCCAGGGCTCGCAGCCAACGTCGGGGCGGCA
GGCCCTGCCATAGCCTCAGGTTACTCATATATACTTTAGATTGATTTAAAACTTCATTTTTAATTTAAAA
GGATCTAGGTGAAGATCCTTTTTGATAATCTCATGACCAAAATCCCTTAACGTGAGTTTTCGTTCCACTG
AGCGTCAGACCCCGTAGAAAAGATCAAAGGATCTTCTTGAGATCCTTTTTTTCTGCGCGTAATCTGCTGC
TTGCAAACAAAAAAACCACCGCTACCAGCGGTGGTTTGTTTGCCGGATCAAGAGCTACCAACTCTTTTTC
CGAAGGTAACTGGCTTCAGCAGAGCGCAGATACCAAATACTGTTCTTCTAGTGTAGCCGTAGTTAGGCCA
CCACTTCAAGAACTCTGTAGCACCGCCTACATACCTCGCTCTGCTAATCCTGTTACCAGTGGCTGCTGCC
AGTGGCGATAAGTCGTGTCTTACCGGGTTGGACTCAAGACGATAGTTACCGGATAAGGCGCAGCGGTCGG
GCTGAACGGGGGGTTCGTGCACACAGCCCAGCTTGGAGCGAACGACCTACACCGAACTGAGATACCTACA
GCGTGAGCTATGAGAAAGCGCCACGCTTCCCGAAGGGAGAAAGGCGGACAGGTATCCGGTAAGCGGCAGG
GTCGGAACAGGAGAGCGCACGAGGGAGCTTCCAGGGGGAAACGCCTGGTATCTTTATAGTCCTGTCGGGT
TTCGCCACCTCTGACTTGAGCGTCGATTTTTGTGATGCTCGTCAGGGGGGCGGAGCCTATGGAAAAACGC
CA
Features (pLannotate 1.2.2; 16 found; start..end, strand, type, name):
     41..100     +  rep_origin     RSF ori (fragment): Plasmids containing the RSF 1030 origin of replication can be propagated in E. coli cells that contain additional plasmids with compatible origins.
    168..471     +  enhancer       CMV enhancer: human cytomegalovirus immediate early enhancer
    472..675     +  promoter       CMV promoter: human cytomegalovirus (CMV) immediate early promoter
    720..1436    +  CDS            EGFP: EGFP is a basic (constitutively fluorescent) green fluorescent protein published in 1996, derived from Aequorea victoria. It is reported to be a rapidly-maturing weak dimer with moderate acid sensitivity.
   1437..1472    +  misc_feature   MCS (fragment): multiple cloning site
   1473..2021    +  CDS            RAP2B: RAP2B_HUMAN - Experimental evidence at protein level: Swiss-Prot protein existence level 1. Small GTP-binding protein which cycles between a GDP-bound inactive and a GTP-bound active form. Involved in EGFR and CHRM3 signaling pathways through stimulation of PLCE1. May play a role in cytoskeletal rearrangements and regulate cell spreading through activation of the effector TNIK. May regulate membrane vesiculation in red blood cells. From Homo sapiens (Human).
   2041..2125    +  CDS            large T antigen (fragment): large T antigen from SV40 (simian virus 40)
   2148..2269    +  polyA_signal   SV40 poly(A) signal: SV40 polyadenylation signal
   2303..2731    -  rep_origin     f1 ori (sequence partly withheld): f1 bacteriophage origin of replication; arrow indicates direction of (+) strand synthesis
   2758..2862    +  promoter       AmpR promoter: bla
   2864..3221    +  promoter       SV40 promoter: SV40 enhancer and early promoter
   3256..4050    +  CDS            NeoR/KanR: aminoglycoside phosphotransferase from Tn5; aph(3')-II (or nptII); confers resistance to neomycin, kanamycin, and G418 (Geneticin®)
   4071..4223    +  CDS            ble (fragment): BLE_KLEPN - Experimental evidence at protein level: Swiss-Prot protein existence level 1. Binding protein with a strong affinity to the bleomycin family of antibiotics. Binds to CL990; an antimitotic-antibiotic compound. From Klebsiella pneumoniae.
   4282..4329    +  polyA_signal   HSV TK poly(A) signal: herpes simplex virus thymidine kinase polyadenylation signal (Cole and Stacy, 1985)
   4420..4436    -  polyA_signal   bGH poly(A) signal (fragment): bovine growth hormone polyadenylation signal
   4658..5246    +  rep_origin     ori: high-copy-number ColE1/pMB1/pBR322/pUC origin of replication
