[The description below was written by a language model from this plasmid's Addgene catalogue record and pLannotate feature annotations shown in this document.]
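Description:
GFP-Rap2b is a mammalian expression plasmid built on the Clontech pEGFP-C1 backbone and carries human RAP2B fused to the C-terminus of EGFP. The sequenced record is 5,253 nt. In E. coli it is maintained at high copy through a ColE1/pUC-type origin and selected with kanamycin. The same NeoR/KanR gene (Tn5 aminoglycoside phosphotransferase) is placed behind both a bacterial bla promoter and the SV40 enhancer/early promoter, and is followed by an HSV TK polyadenylation signal. This arrangement means it can also confer G418 resistance in mammalian cells. An f1 origin is present on the opposite strand. Several short hits in the feature table (fragments of an RSF origin, SV40 large T antigen, ble and the bGH poly(A) signal) are probably just backbone remnants or partial matches from automated annotation, not functional elements.

The expression cassette consists of the human CMV immediate-early enhancer and promoter, the EGFP coding sequence, a short remnant of the multiple cloning site that acts as a linker, the RAP2B open reading frame, and an SV40 poly(A) signal. The insert was cloned between EcoRI and XbaI sites, and the Rap2b cDNA came from a commercial cDNA resource. Rap2b is a small Ras-family GTP-binding protein that cycles between GDP-bound inactive and GTP-bound active states. No mutations are noted in the record, so the insert appears to be the wild-type sequence. The stated purpose is simply expression of human Rap2b. The N-terminal GFP tag makes the construct suitable for visualising the protein's subcellular distribution in transfected cells, and the associated publication concerns localised Rap GTPase signalling.
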