Addgene plasmid #118321: GFP-Rap2b
Purpose: Expression of human Rap2b
Depositing lab: Philip Stork. Depositing organization: Oregon Health & Science University. Publication: The interaction of Epac1 and Ran promotes Rap1 activation at the nuclear envelope. Liu C, Takahashi M, Li Y, Dillon TJ, Kaech S, Stork PJ. Mol Cell Biol. 2010 Aug;30(16):3956-69. doi: 10.1128/MCB.00242-10. Epub 2010 Jun 14. PubMed 20547757.
Backbone
  Vector backbone: peGFP-C1
  Backbone manufacturer: clontech
  Vector type: Mammalian Expression
Growth in bacteria
  Bacterial resistance: Kanamycin, 50 μg/mL
  Growth temperature: 37°C
  Growth strain: DH5alpha
  Copy number: High Copy
Gene/Insert
  Gene/Insert name: Rap2b
  Species: H. sapiens (human)
  Insert size (bp): 555
  Entrez Gene: RAP2B
  Tag / fusion protein: GFP (N terminal on backbone)
  Cloning method: Restriction Enzyme; 5′ cloning site EcoRI (unknown if destroyed); 3′ cloning site XbaI (unknown if destroyed)
  Sequencing primers: 5′ EGFP-C
Resource information
  A portion of this plasmid was derived from a plasmid made by: human Rap2b was purchased from the Missouri S&T cDNA resouce center
Terms and licenses: Academic/Nonprofit Terms; Industry Terms: Not Available to Industry
How to cite: GFP-Rap2b was a gift from Philip Stork (Addgene plasmid # 118321 ; http://n2t.net/addgene:118321 ; RRID:Addgene_118321)
